Addgene plasmid #99764: CDC25-2
Purpose: Expresses S. meditearranea CDC25-2
Depositing lab: Phillip Newmark. Depositing organization: University of Illinois at Urbana-Champaign. Publication: A premeiotic function for boule in the planarian Schmidtea mediterranea. Iyer H, Issigonis M, Sharma PP, Extavour CG, Newmark PA. Proc Natl Acad Sci U S A. 2016 Jun 21;113(25):E3509-18. doi: 10.1073/pnas.1521341113. Epub 2016 Jun 2. PubMed 27330085.
Backbone
  Vector backbone: pJC53.2
  Vector type: Bacterial Expression
Growth in bacteria
  Bacterial resistance: Kanamycin, 50 μg/mL
  Growth temperature: 37°C
  Growth strain: DH5alpha
  Copy number: Unknown
Gene/Insert
  Gene/Insert name: CDC25-2
  Cloning method: Restriction Enzyme; 5′ cloning site unknown (unknown if destroyed); 3′ cloning site unknown (unknown if destroyed)
Terms and licenses: Academic/Nonprofit Terms; Industry Terms: Not Available to Industry
Depositor comments: Addgene Note: These plasmids were generated for in vitro transcription and may not be suitable for overexpression studies. The inserts were amplified from cDNA and may differ from NCBI reference sequences.
How to cite: CDC25-2 was a gift from Phillip Newmark (Addgene plasmid # 99764 ; http://n2t.net/addgene:99764 ; RRID:Addgene_99764)
