[The description below was written by a language model from this plasmid's Addgene catalogue record and pLannotate feature annotations shown in this document.]
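Description:
CDC25-2 is a small (about 3.8 kb) bacterial plasmid built on the pJC53.2 backbone that carries a cDNA-derived fragment of the CDC25-2 gene from the planarian Schmidtea mediterranea. Although it is catalogued as a bacterial expression vector, the repository note states that this plasmid series was made for in vitro transcription and may not be suitable for overexpression. It also notes that the inserts were amplified from cDNA and may differ from reference sequences. The plasmid replicates from a high-copy ColE1/pUC-type origin and is selected with kanamycin through the neo (nptII) gene. An AmpR β-lactamase coding sequence is also annotated, preceded by only a fragment of its promoter. Short remnants of a Tn5 transposase gene and an M13 origin are backbone leftovers with no evident functional role.

The insert itself is not annotated in the feature table, but the unannotated interval of roughly 530 bp between the two promoter clusters is presumably where it lies. The restriction sites used for cloning are not recorded. That region is flanked by convergent phage promoters: T7 followed by T3 on one side, and T7 followed by SP6 on the opposite strand. A T7 terminator lies outside each T7 promoter, oriented to stop transcription coming through from the opposite side. With this layout, T3 or SP6 polymerase can produce single-stranded sense or antisense transcripts, such as riboprobes for in situ hybridization. The opposing T7 promoters allow both strands to be transcribed to make double-stranded RNA for RNA interference. These uses fit the associated study of germ cell development in planarians, though the record itself specifies only in vitro transcription.
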