Features (pLannotate 1.2.2; 12 found; start..end, strand, type, name):
      1..48      -  terminator     T7 terminator: transcription terminator for bacteriophage T7 RNA polymerase
     62..80      +  promoter       T7 promoter: promoter for bacteriophage T7 RNA polymerase
     84..102     +  promoter       T3 promoter: promoter for bacteriophage T3 RNA polymerase
    636..654     -  promoter       SP6 promoter: promoter for bacteriophage SP6 RNA polymerase
    658..676     -  promoter       T7 promoter: promoter for bacteriophage T7 RNA polymerase
    690..737     +  terminator     T7 terminator: transcription terminator for bacteriophage T7 RNA polymerase
    920..1508    -  rep_origin     ori: high-copy-number ColE1/pMB1/pBR322/pUC origin of replication
   1679..2539    -  CDS            AmpR: β-lactamase; bla; confers resistance to ampicillin, carbenicillin, and related antibiotics
   2540..2556    -  promoter       AmpR promoter (fragment): bla
   2560..3351    -  CDS            neo: KKA2_KLEPN - Also known as kan, nptII. Experimental evidence at protein level: Swiss-Prot protein existence level 1. Resistance to kanamycin, neomycin, paromomycin, ribostamycin, butirosin and gentamicin B. From Klebsiella pneumoniae.
   3383..3682    -  CDS            tnpA (fragment): TN5P_ECOLX - Also known as tnp. Experimental evidence at protein level: Swiss-Prot protein existence level 1. Mediates transposition of transposon Tn5 by a 'cut and paste' mechanism. First, the monomeric transposase binds the 19 bp inverted DNA repeats flanking the transposon. Then, dimerization of the DNA- bound transposase creates a synaptic DNA complex. After nicking of the first DNA strand, excision of the transposon proceeds through a series of intermediates. The transposase then mediates the insertion of the transposon at a new site by strand transfer. The activity of the wild- type tran
   3685..3751    -  rep_origin     M13 ori (fragment): M13 bacteriophage origin of replication; arrow indicates direction of (+) strand synthesis
>Addgene plasmid #99764 | CDC25-2 | addgene full sequence | sequence record 193956 | Addgene NGS Result
CAAAAAACCCCTCAAGACCCGTTTAGAGGCCCCAAGGGGTTATGCTAGGCGCGCCGGATCCTAATACGAC
TCACTATAGGGAGAATTAACCCTCACTAAAGGGAGACCTTATGCAATATTTCTGTCAGTCAACTCAACCT
GACATGGAGCAGGATCTCCAGCACGTATTAAAGTTATTTGAATCTCCAAATTCTTCTGAAGATGATTTTG
ATACGAAAGCTTTCATCTTTTACTGTGAATTCTCATCCTTTCGAGGACCTAAATTAGCTGAATGCCTCCG
AGGACTGGATAAGCTCTCTAATCTTGAGTCTCTCCCGAGAGTAAAATTCCCTCATGTTTACGTTTTGCAT
GGAGGATATAATGAGTTTTTTATTAAATATCCAGAATTATGTACTCCACAAGGATATATTAGTATGAAAC
AGACGCGATATGCTTTACGATCACCAATAAATCCGTATTTGATGGCCAATTCTCCGACCAAGCATGGTGA
TCTCACTGTTGAATCCGACAGTGTTAGAGTGCCCAACGTCCTCACTCCGAAACTCACCGATGAAGTTACT
TGTACATTATATAGGAAGCAACAGATAAACTGCCAGAGACAATTACGATGTGATATTAAGCGTCTTAAGG
TCACTTCTATAGTGTCACCTAAATCTCCCTATAGTGAGTCGTATTAGGATCCGGCGCGCCTAGCATAACC
CCTTGGGGCCTCTAAACGGGTCTTGAGGGGTTTTTTGACGCGTGCTTCCTCGCTCACTGACTCGCTGCGC
TCGGTCGTTCGGCTGCGGCGAGCGGTATCAGCTCACTCAAAGGCGGTAATACGGTTATCCACAGAATCAG
GGGATAACGCAGGAAAGAACATGTGAGCAAAAGGCCAGCAAAAGGCCAGGAACCGTAAAAAGGCCGCGTT
GCTGGCGTTTTTCCATAGGCTCCGCCCCCCTGACGAGCATCACAAAAATCGACGCTCAAGTCAGAGGTGG
CGAAACCCGACAGGACTATAAAGATACCAGGCGTTTCCCCCTGGAAGCTCCCTCGTGCGCTCTCCTGTTC
CGACCCTGCCGCTTACCGGATACCTGTCCGCCTTTCTCCCTTCGGGAAGCGTGGCGCTTTCTCATAGCTC
ACGCTGTAGGTATCTCAGTTCGGTGTAGGTCGTTCGCTCCAAGCTGGGCTGTGTGCACGAACCCCCCGTT
CAGCCCGACCGCTGCGCCTTATCCGGTAACTATCGTCTTGAGTCCAACCCGGTAAGACACGACTTATCGC
CACTGGCAGCAGCCACTGGTAACAGGATTAGCAGAGCGAGGTATGTAGGCGGTGCTACAGAGTTCTTGAA
GTGGTGGCCTAACTACGGCTACACTAGAAGAACAGTATTTGGTATCTGCGCTCTGCTGAAGCCAGTTACC
TTCGGAAAAAGAGTTGGTAGCTCTTGATCCGGCAAACAAACCACCGCTGGTAGCGGTGGTTTTTTTGTTT
GCAAGCAGCAGATTACGCGCAGAAAAAAAGGATCTCAAGAAGATCCTTTGATCTTTTCTACGGGGTCTGA
CGCTCAGTGGAACGAAAACTCACGTTAAGGGATTTTGGTCATGAGATTATCAAAAAGGATCTTCACCTAG
ATCCTTTTAAATTAAAAATGAAGTTTTAAATCAATCTAAAGTATATATGAGTAAACTTGGTCTGACAGTT
ACCAATGCTTAATCAGTGAGGCACCTATCTCAGCGATCTGTCTATTTCGTTCATCCATAGTTGCCTGGCT
CCCCGTCGTGTAGATAACTACGATACGGGAGGGCTTACCATCTGGCCCCAGTGCTGCAATGATACCGCGA
GACCCACGCTCACCGGCTCCAGATTTATCAGCAATAAACCAGCCAGCCGGAAGGGCCGAGCGCAGAAGTG
GTCCTGCAACTTTATCCGCCTCCATCCAGTCTATTAATTGTTGCCGGGAAGCTAGAGTAAGTAGTTCGCC
AGTTAATAGTTTGCGCAACGTTGTTGCCATTGCTACAGGCATCGTGGTGTCACGCTCGTCGTTTGGTATG
GCTTCATTCAGCTCCGGTTCCCAACGATCAAGGCGAGTTACATGATCCCCCATGTTGTGCAAAAAAGCGG
TTAGCTCCTTCGGTCCTCCGATCGTTGTCAGAAGTAAGTTGGCCGCAGTGTTATCACTCATGGTTATGGC
AGCACTGCATAATTCTCTTACTGTCATGCCATCCGTAAGATGCTTTTCTGTGACTGGTGAGTACTCAACC
AAGTCATTCTGAGAATAGTGTATGCGGCGACCGAGTTGCTCTTGCCCGGCGTCAATACGGGATAATACCG
CGCCACATAGCAGAACTTTAAAAGTGCTCATCATTGGAAAACGTTCTTCGGGGCGAAAACTCTCAAGGAT
CTTACCGCTGTTGAGATCCAGTTCGATGTAACCCACTCGTGCACCCAACTGATCTTCAGCATCTTTTACT
TTCACCAGCGTTTCTGGGTGAGCAAAAACAGGAAGGCAAAATGCCGCAAAAAAGGGAATAAGGGCGACAC
GGAAATGTTGAATACTCATACTCTTCCTTTTTCAATTCAGAAGAACTCGTCAAGAAGGCGATAGAAGGCG
ATGCGCTGCGAATCGGGAGCGGCGATACCGTAAAGCACGAGGAAGCGGTCAGCCCATTCGCCGCCAAGCT
CTTCAGCAATATCACGGGTAGCCAACGCTATGTCCTGATAGCGGTCCGCCACACCCAGCCGGCCACAGTC
GATGAATCCAGAAAAGCGGCCATTTTCCACCATGATATTCGGCAAGCAGGCATCGCCATGGGTCACGACG
AGATCCTCGCCGTCGGGCATGCGCGCCTTGAGCCTGGCGAACAGTTCGGCTGGCGCGAGCCCCTGATGCT
CTTCGTCCAGATCATCCTGATCGACAAGACCGGCTTCCATCCGAGTACGTGCTCGCTCGATGCGATGTTT
CGCTTGGTGGTCGAATGGGCAGGTAGCCGGATCAAGCGTATGCAGCCGCCGCATTGCATCAGCCATGATG
GATACTTTCTCGGCAGGAGCAAGGTGGGATGACAGGAGATCCTGCCCCGGCACTTCGCCCAATAGCAGCC
AGTCCCTTCCCGCTTCAGTGACAACGTCGAGCACAGCTGCGCAAGGAACGCCCGTCGTGGCCAGCCACGA
TAGCCGCGCTGCCTCGTCCTGCAGTTCATTCAGGGCACCGGACAGGTCGGTCTTGACAAAAAGAACCGGG
CGCCCCTGCGCTGACAGCCGGAACACGGCGGCATCAGAGCAGCCGATTGTCTGTTGTGCCCAGTCATAGC
CGAATAGCCTCTCCACCCAAGCGGCCGGAGAACCTGCGTGCAATCCATCTTGTTCAATCATGCGAAACGA
TCCTCATCCTGTCTCTTGATCAGATCTTGATCCCCTGCGCCATCAGATCATTGGCGGCAAGAAAGCCATC
CAGTTTACTTTGCAGGGCTTCCCAACCTTACCAGAGGGCGCCCCAGCTGGCAATTCCGGTTCGCTTGCTG
TCCATAAAACCGCCCAGTCTAGCTATCGCCATGTAAGCCCACTGCAAGCTACCTGCTTTCTCTTTGCGCT
TGCGTTTTCCCTTGTCCAGATAGCCCAGTAGCTGACATTCATCCGGGGTCAGCACCGTTTCTGCGGACTG
GCTTTCTACGTGTTCCGCTTCCTTTAGCAGCCCTTGCGCCCTGAATTTTGTTAAAATTCGCGTTAAATTT
TTGTTAAATCAGCTCATTTTTTAACCAATAGGCCGAAATCGACGCGT
